>Addgene plasmid #68687 | pMpGWB422 | depositor full sequence | sequence record 121835 | pMpGWB422 sequence 12767 bps
TTTCACGCCCTTTTAAATATCCGATTATTCTAATAAACGCTCTTTTCTCTTAGGTTTACCCGCCAATATA
TCCTGTCAAACACTGATAGTTTAAACTGAAGGCGGGAAACGACAATCTGATCCAAGCTCAAGCTGCTCTA
GCATTCGCCATTCAGGCTGCGCAACTGTTGGGAAGGGCGATCGGTGCGGGCCTCTTCGCTATTACGCCAG
CTGGCGAAAGGGGGATGTGCTGCAAGGCGATTAAGTTGGGTAACGCCAGGGTTTTCCCAGTCACGACGTT
GTAAAACGACGGCCAGTGCCAAGCTTGCATGCCTGCAGGTCCCCAGATTAGCCTTTTCAATTTCAGAAAG
AATGCTAACCCACAGATGGTTAGAGAGGCTTACGCAGCAGGTCTCATCAAGACGATCTACCCGAGCAATA
ATCTCCAGGAAATCAAATACCTTCCCAAGAAGGTTAAAGATGCAGTCAAAAGATTCAGGACTAACTGCAT
CAAGAACACAGAGAAAGATATATTTCTCAAGATCAGAAGTACTATTCCAGTATGGACGATTCAAGGCTTG
CTTCACAAACCAAGGCAAGTAATAGAGATTGGAGTCTCTAAAAAGGTAGTTCCCACTGAATCAAAGGCCA
TGGAGTCAAAGATTCAAATAGAGGACCTAACAGAACTCGCCGTAAAGACTGGCGAACAGTTCATACAGAG
TCTCTTACGACTCAATGACAAGAAGAAAATCTTCGTCAACATGGTGGAGCACGACACACTTGTCTACTCC
AAAAATATCAAAGATACAGTCTCAGAAGACCAAAGGGCAATTGAGACTTTTCAACAAAGGGTAATATCCG
GAAACCTCCTCGGATTCCATTGCCCAGCTATCTGTCACTTTATTGTGAAGATAGTGGAAAAGGAAGGTGG
CTCCTACAAATGCCATCATTGCGATAAAGGAAAGGCCATCGTTGAAGATGCCTCTGCCGACAGTGGTCCC
AAAGATGGACCCCCACCCACGAGGAGCATCGTGGAAAAAGAAGACGTTCCAACCACGTCTTCAAAGCAAG
TGGATTGATGTGATATCTCCACTGACGTAAGGGATGACGCACAATCCCACTATCCTTCGCAAGACCCTTC
CTCTATATAAGGAAGTTCATTTCATTTGGAGAGAACACGGGGGACTCTAGAGTTATCAACAAGTTTGTAC
AAAAAAGCTGAACGAGAAACGTAAAATGATATAAATATCAATATATTAAATTAGATTTTGCATAAAAAAC
AGACTACATAATACTGTAAAACACAACATATCCAGTCACTATGGCGGCCCCTCGAGGGGCCGCATTAGGC
ACCCCAGGCTTTACACTTTATGCTTCCGGCTCGTATAATGTGTGGATTTTGAGTTAGGATCCGTCGAGAT
TTTCAGGAGCTAAGGAAGCTAAAATGGAGAAAAAAATCACTGGATATACCACCGTTGATATATCCCAATG
GCATCGTAAAGAACATTTTGAGGCATTTCAGTCAGTTGCTCAATGTACCTATAACCAGACCGTTCAGCTG
GATATTACGGCCTTTTTAAAGACCGTAAAGAAAAATAAGCACAAGTTTTATCCGGCCTTTATTCACATTC
TTGCCCGCCTGATGAATGCTCATCCGGAATTCCGTATGGCAATGAAAGACGGTGAGCTGGTGATATGGGA
TAGTGTTCACCCTTGTTACACCGTTTTCCATGAGCAAACTGAAACGTTTTCATCGCTCTGGAGTGAATAC
CACGACGATTTCCGGCAGTTTCTACACATATATTCGCAAGATGTGGCGTGTTACGGTGAAAACCTGGCCT
ATTTCCCTAAAGGGTTTATTGAGAATATGTTTTTCGTCTCAGCCAATCCCTGGGTGAGTTTCACCAGTTT
TGATTTAAACGTGGCCAATATGGACAACTTCTTCGCCCCCGTTTTCACCATGGGCAAATATTATACGCAA
GGCGACAAGGTGCTGATGCCGCTGGCGATTCAGGTTCATCATGCCGTTTGTGATGGCTTCCATGTCGGCA
GAATGCTTAATGAATTACAACAGTACTGCGATGAGTGGCAGGGCGGGGCGTAAAGATCTGGATCCGGCTT
ACTAAAAGCCAGATAACAGTATGCGTATTTGCGCGCTGATTTTTGCGGTATAAGAATATATACTGATATG
TATACCCGAAGTATGTCAAAAAGAGGTATGCTATGAAGCAGCGTATTACAGTGACAGTTGACAGCGACAG
CTATCAGTTGCTCAAGGCATATATGATGTCAATATCTCCGGTCTGGTAAGCACAACCATGCAGAATGAAG
CCCGTCGTCTGCGTGCCGAACGCTGGAAAGCGGAAAATCAGGAAGGGATGGCTGAGGTCGCCCGGTTTAT
TGAAATGAACGGCTCTTTTGCTGACGAGAACAGGGGCTGGTGAAATGCAGTTTAAGGTTTACACCTATAA
AAGAGAGAGCCGTTATCGTCTGTTTGTGGATGTACAGAGTGATATTATTGACACGCCCGGGCGACGGATG
GTGATCCCCCTGGCCAGTGCACGTCTGCTGTCAGATAAAGTCCCCCGTGAACTTTACCCGGTGGTGCATA
TCGGGGATGAAAGCTGGCGCATGATGACCACCGATATGGCCAGTGTGCCGGTCTCCGTTATCGGGGAAGA
AGTGGCTGATCTCAGCCACCGCGAAAATGACATCAAAAACGCCATTAACCTGATGTTCTGGGGAATATAA
ATGTCAGGCTCCCTTATACACAGCCAGTCTGCAGGTCGACCATAGTGACTGGATATGTTGTGTTTTACAG
TATTATGTAGTCTGTTTTTTATGCAAAATCTAATTTAATATATTGATATTTATATCATTTTACGTTTCTC
GTTCAGCTTTCTTGTACAAAGTGGTTGATAACAGCTTGGATTTGGATTTGGAGTTGCGCTTGGGATTCGC
CTCCGCCGGAATGGCTAGTGAAGCTCGAAAAACAAAGAAAAAAATCAAAGGGATTCAGCAAGCCACTGCA
GGAGTCTCACAAGACACTTCGGAAAATCCTAACAAAACAATAGTTCCTGCAGCATTACCACAGCTCACCC
CTACCTTGGTGTCACTGCTGGAGGTGATTGAACCCGAGGTGTTGTATGCAGGATATGATAGCTCTGTTCC
AGATTCAGCATGGAGAATTATGACCACACTCAACATGTTAGGTGGGCGTCAAGTGATTGCAGCAGTGAAA
TGGGCAAAGGCGATACCAGGCTTCAGAAACTTACACCTGGATGACCAAATGACCCTGCTACAGTACTCAT
GGATGTTTCTCATGGCATTTGCCCTGGGTTGGAGATCATACAGACAATCAAGTGGAAACCTGCTCTGCTT
TGCTCCTGATCTGATTATTAATGAGCAGAGAATGTCTCTACCCTGCATGTATGACCAATGTAAACACATG
CTGTTTGTCTCCTCTGAATTACAAAGATTGCAGGTATCCTATGAAGAGTATCTCTGTATGAAAACCTTAC
TGCTTCTCTCCTCAGTTCCTAAGGAAGGTCTGAAGAGCCAAGAGTTATTTGATGAGATTCGAATGACTTA
TATCAAAGAGCTAGGAAAAGCCATCGTCAAAAGGGAAGGGAACTCCAGTCAGAACTGGCAACGGTTTTAC
CAACTGACAAAACTTCTGGACTCCATGCATGAGGTGGTTGAGAATCTCCTTACCTACTGCTTCCAGACAT
TTTTGGATAAGACCATGAGTATTGAATTCCCAGAGATGTTAGCTGAAATCATCACTAATCAGATACCAAA
ATATTCAAATGGAAATATCAAGAAGCTGCTGTTTCATCAAAAATAGAGCTCGAATTTCCCCGATCGTTCA
AACATTTGGCAATAAAGTTTCTTAAGATTGAATCCTGTTGCCGGTCTTGCGATGATTATCATATAATTTC
TGTTGAATTACGTTAAGCATGTAATAATTAACATGTAATGCATGACGTTATTTATGAGATGGGTTTTTAT
GATTAGAGTCCCGCAATTATACATTTAATACGCGATAGAAAACAAAATATAGCGCGCAAACTAGGATAAA
TTATCGCGCGCGGTGTCATCTATGTTACTAGATCGGGAATTGGTTCCGGAACCAATTCGTAATCATGGTC
ATAGCTGTTTCCTGTGTGAAATTGTTATCCGCTCACAATTCCACACAACATACGAGCCGGAAGCATAAAG
TGTAAAGCCTGGGGTGCCTAATGAGTGAGCTAACTCACATTAGGCTGAATTAGGCGCGCCTATTTCTGAA
TTCAACACATTGCGGACGTTTTTAATGTACTGAATTAACGCCGAATTAATTCGGGGGATCTGGATTTTAG
TACTGGATTTTGGTTTTAGGAATTAGAAATTTTATTGATAGAAGTATTTTACAAATACAAATACATACTA
AGGGTTTCTTATATGCTCAACACATGAGCGAAACCCTATAGGAACCCTAATTCCCTTATCTGGGAACTAC
TCACACATTATTATGGAGAAACTCGAGCTTGTCGATCGACTCTAGCTAGAGGATCGATCCGAACCCCAGA
GTCCCGCTCAGAAGAACTCGTCAAGAAGGCGATAGAAGGCGATGCGCTGCGAATCGGGAGCGGCGATACC
GTAAAGCACGAGGAAGCGGTCAGCCCATTCGCCGCCAAGCTCTTCAGCAATATCACGGGTAGCCAACGCT
ATGTCCTGATAGCGGTCCGCCACACCCAGCCGGCCACAGTCGATGAATCCAGAAAAGCGGCCATTTTCCA
CCATGATATTCGGCAAGCAGGCATCGCCATGTGTCACGACGAGATCCTCGCCGTCGGGCATGCGCGCCTT
GAGCCTGGCGAACAGTTCGGCTGGCGCGAGCCCCTGATGCTCTTCGTCCAGATCATCCTGATCGACAAGA
CCGGCTTCCATCCGAGTACGTGCTCGCTCGATGCGATGTTTCGCTTGGTGGTCGAATGGGCAGGTAGCCG
GATCAAGCGTATGCAGCCGCCGCATTGCATCAGCCATGATGGATACTTTCTCGGCAGGAGCAAGGTGAGA
TGACAGGAGATCCTGCCCCGGCACTTCGCCCAATAGCAGCCAGTCCCTTCCCGCTTCAGTGACAACGTCG
AGCACAGCTGCGCAAGGAACGCCCGTCGTGGCCAGCCACGATAGCCGCGCTGCCTCGTCCTGGAGTTCAT
TCAGGGCACCGGACAGGTCGGTCTTGACAAAAAGAACCGGGCGCCCCTGCGCTGACAGCCGGAACACGGC
GGCATCAGAGCAGCCGATTGTCTGTTGTGCCCAGTCATAGCCGAATAGCCTCTCCACCCAAGCGGCCGGA
GAACCTGCGTGCAATCCATCTTGTTCAATCCCCATGGTCGATCGACAGATCTGCGAAAGCTCGAGAGAGA
TAGATTTGTAGAGAGAGACTGGTGATTTCAGCGTGTCCTCTCCAAATGAAATGAACTTCCTTATATAGAG
GAAGGGTCTTGCGAAGGATAGTGGGATTGTGCGTCATCCCTTACGTCAGTGGAGATATCACATCAATCCA
CTTGCTTTGAAGACGTGGTTGGAACGTCTTCTTTTTCCACGATGCTCCTCGTGGGTGGGGGTCCATCTTT
GGGACCACTGTCGGCAGAGGCATCTTGAACGATAGCCTTTCCTTTATCGCAATGATGGCATTTGTAGGTG
CCACCTTCCTTTTCTACTGTCCTTTTGATGAAGTGACAGATAGCTGGGCAATGGAATCCGAGGAGGTTTC
CCGATATTACCCTTTGTTGAAAAGTCTCAATAGCCCTTTGGTCTTCTGAGACTGTATCTTTGATATTCTT
GGAGTAGACGAGAGTGTCGTGCTCCACCATGTTCACATCAATCCACTTGCTTTGAAGACGTGGTTGGAAC
GTCTTCTTTTTCCACGATGCTCCTCGTGGGTGGGGGTCCATCTTTGGGACCACTGTCGGCAGAGGCATCT
TGAACGATAGCCTTTCCTTTATCGCAATGATGGCATTTGTAGGTGCCACCTTCCTTTTCTACTGTCCTTT
TGATGAAGTGACAGATAGCTGGGCAATGGAATCCGAGGAGGTTTCCCGATATTACCCTTTGTTGAAAAGT
CTCAATAGCCCTTTGGTCTTCTGAGACTGTATCTTTGATATTCTTGGAGTAGACGAGAGTGTCGTGCTCC
ACCATGTTGGCAAGCTGCTCTAGCCAATACGCAAACCGAATTCAGAAATAAATTCAGCCTAATTCGGCGT
TAATTCAGTACATTAAAAACGTCCGCAATGTGTTATTAAGTTGTCTAAGCGTCAATTTGTTTACACCACA
ATATATCCTGCCACCAGCCAGCCAACAGCTCCCCGACCGGCAGCTCGGCACAAAATCACCACTCGATACA
GGCAGCCCATCAGTCCGGGACGGCGTCAGCGGGAGAGCCGTTGTAAGGCGGCAGACTTTGCTCATGTTAC
CGATGCTATTCGGAAGAACGGCAACTAAGCTGCCGGGTTTGAAACACGGATGATCTCGCGGAGGGTAGCA
TGTTGATTGTAACGATGACAGAGCGTTGCTGCCTGTGATCAATTCGGGCACGAACCCAGTGGACATAAGC
CTGTTCGGTTCGTAAGCTGTAATGCAAGTAGCGTATGCGCTCACGCAACTGGTCCAGAACCTTGACCGAA
CGCAGCGGTGGTAACGGCGCAGTGGCGGTTTTCATGGCTTGTTATGACTGTTTTTTTGGGGTACAGTCTA
TGCCTCGGGCATCCAAGCAGCAAGCGCGTTACGCCGTGGGTCGATGTTTGATGTTATGGAGCAGCAACGA
TGTTACGCAGCAGGGCAGTCGCCCTAAAACAAAGTTAAACATCATGGGGGAAGCGGTGATCGCCGAAGTA
TCGACTCAACTATCAGAGGTAGTTGGCGTCATCGAGCGCCATCTCGAACCGACGTTGCTGGCCGTACATT
TGTACGGCTCCGCAGTGGATGGCGGCCTGAAGCCACACAGTGATATTGATTTGCTGGTTACGGTGACCGT
AAGGCTTGATGAAACAACGCGGCGAGCTTTGATCAACGACCTTTTGGAAACTTCGGCTTCCCCTGGAGAG
AGCGAGATTCTCCGCGCTGTAGAAGTCACCATTGTTGTGCACGACGACATCATTCCGTGGCGTTATCCAG
CTAAGCGCGAACTGCAATTTGGAGAATGGCAGCGCAATGACATTCTTGCAGGTATCTTCGAGCCAGCCAC
GATCGACATTGATCTGGCTATCTTGCTGACAAAAGCAAGAGAACATAGCGTTGCCTTGGTAGGTCCAGCG
GCGGAGGAACTCTTTGATCCGGTTCCTGAACAGGATCTATTTGAGGCGCTAAATGAAACCTTAACGCTAT
GGAACTCGCCGCCCGACTGGGCTGGCGATGAGCGAAATGTAGTGCTTACGTTGTCCCGCATTTGGTACAG
CGCAGTAACCGGCAAAATCGCGCCGAAGGATGTCGCTGCCGACTGGGCAATGGAGCGCCTGCCGGCCCAG
TATCAGCCCGTCATACTTGAAGCTAGACAGGCTTATCTTGGACAAGAAGAAGATCGCTTGGCCTCGCGCG
CAGATCAGTTGGAAGAATTTGTCCACTACGTGAAAGGCGAGATCACCAAGGTAGTCGGCAAATAATGTCT
AGCTAGAAATTCGTTCAAGCCGACGCCGCTTCGCGGCGCGGCTTAACTCAAGCGTTAGATGCACTAAGCA
CATAATTGCTCACAGCCAAACTATCAGGTCAAGTCTGCTTTTATTATTTTTAAGCGTGCATAATAAGCCC
TACACAAATTGGGAGATATATCATGCATGACCAAAATCCCTTAACGTGAGTTTTCGTTCCACTGAGCGTC
AGACCCCGTAGAAAAGATCAAAGGATCTTCTTGAGATCCTTTTTTTCTGCGCGTAATCTGCTGCTTGCAA
ACAAAAAAACCACCGCTACCAGCGGTGGTTTGTTTGCCGGATCAAGAGCTACCAACTCTTTTTCCGAAGG
TAACTGGCTTCAGCAGAGCGCAGATACCAAATACTGTCCTTCTAGTGTAGCCGTAGTTAGGCCACCACTT
CAAGAACTCTGTAGCACCGCCTACATACCTCGCTCTGCTAATCCTGTTACCAGTGGCTGCTGCCAGTGGC
GATAAGTCGTGTCTTACCGGGTTGGACTCAAGACGATAGTTACCGGATAAGGCGCAGCGGTCGGGCTGAA
CGGGGGGTTCGTGCACACAGCCCAGCTTGGAGCGAACGACCTACACCGAACTGAGATACCTACAGCGTGA
GCTATGAGAAAGCGCCACGCTTCCCGAAGGGAGAAAGGCGGACAGGTATCCGGTAAGCGGCAGGGTCGGA
ACAGGAGAGCGCACGAGGGAGCTTCCAGGGGGAAACGCCTGGTATCTTTATAGTCCTGTCGGGTTTCGCC
ACCTCTGACTTGAGCGTCGATTTTTGTGATGCTCGTCAGGGGGGCGGAGCCTATGGAAAAACGCCAGCAA
CGCGGCCTTTTTACGGTTCCTGGCCTTTTGCTGGCCTTTTGCTCACATGTTCTTTCCTGCGTTATCCCCT
GATTCTGTGGATAACCGTATTACCGCCTTTGAGTGAGCTGATACCGCTCGCCGCAGCCGAACGACCGAGC
GCAGCGAGTCAGTGAGCGAGGAAGCGGAAGAGCGCCTGATGCGGTATTTTCTCCTTACGCATCTGTGCGG
TATTTCACACCGCATATGGTGCACTCTCAGTACAATCTGCTCTGATGCCGCATAGTTAAGCCAGTATACA
CTCCGCTATCGCTACGTGACTGGGTCATGGCTGCGCCCCGACACCCGCCAACACCCGCTGACGCGCCCTG
ACGGGCTTGTCTGCTCCCGGCATCCGCTTACAGACAAGCTGTGACCGTCTCCGGGAGCTGCATGTGTCAG
AGGTTTTCACCGTCATCACCGAAACGCGCGAGGCAGGGTGCCTTGATGTGGGCGCCGGCGGTCGAGTGGC
GACGGCGCGGCTTGTCCGCGCCCTGGTAGATTGCCTGGCCGTAGGCCAGCCATTTTTGAGCGGCCAGCGG
CCGCGATAGGCCGACGCGAAGCGGCGGGGCGTAGGGAGCGCAGCGACCGAAGGGTAGGCGCTTTTTGCAG
CTCTTCGGCTGTGCGCTGGCCAGACAGTTATGCACAGGCCAGGCGGGTTTTAAGAGTTTTAATAAGTTTT
AAAGAGTTTTAGGCGGAAAAATCGCCTTTTTTCTCTTTTATATCAGTCACTTACATGTGTGACCGGTTCC
CAATGTACGGCTTTGGGTTCCCAATGTACGGGTTCCGGTTCCCAATGTACGGCTTTGGGTTCCCAATGTA
CGTGCTATCCACAGGAAAGAGACCTTTTCGACCTTTTTCCCCTGCTAGGGCAATTTGCCCTAGCATCTGC
TCCGTACATTAGGAACCGGCGGATGCTTCGCCCTCGATCAGGTTGCGGTAGCGCATGACTAGGATCGGGC
CAGCCTGCCCCGCCTCCTCCTTCAAATCGTACTCCGGCAGGTCATTTGACCCGATCAGCTTGCGCACGGT
GAAACAGAACTTCTTGAACTCTCCGGCGCTGCCACTGCGTTCGTAGATCGTCTTGAACAACCATCTGGCT
TCTGCCTTGCCTGCGGCGCGGCGTGCCAGGCGGTAGAGAAAACGGCCGATGCCGGGATCGATCAAAAAGT
AATCGGGGTGAACCGTCAGCACGTCCGGGTTCTTGCCTTCTGTGATCTCGCGGTACATCCAATCAGCTAG
CTCGATCTCGATGTACTCCGGCCGCCCGGTTTCGCTCTTTACGATCTTGTAGCGGCTAATCAAGGCTTCA
CCCTCGGATACCGTCACCAGGCGGCCGTTCTTGGCCTTCTTCGTACGCTGCATGGCAACGTGCGTGGTGT
TTAACCGAATGCAGGTTTCTACCAGGTCGTCTTTCTGCTTTCCGCCATCGGCTCGCCGGCAGAACTTGAG
TACGTCCGCAACGTGTGGACGGAACACGCGGCCGGGCTTGTCTCCCTTCCCTTCCCGGTATCGGTTCATG
GATTCGGTTAGATGGGAAACCGCCATCAGTACCAGGTCGTAATCCCACACACTGGCCATGCCGGCCGGCC
CTGCGGAAACCTCTACGTGCCCGTCTGGAAGCTCGTAGCGGATCACCTCGCCAGCTCGTCGGTCACGCTT
CGACAGACGGAAAACGGCCACGTCCATGATGCTGCGACTATCGCGGGTGCCCACGTCATAGAGCATCGGA
ACGAAAAAATCTGGTTGCTCGTCGCCCTTGGGCGGCTTCCTAATCGACGGCGCACCGGCTGCCGGCGGTT
GCCGGGATTCTTTGCGGATTCGATCAGCGGCCGCTTGCCACGATTCACCGGGGCGTGCTTCTGCCTCGAT
GCGTTGCCGCTGGGCGGCCTGCGCGGCCTTCAACTTCTCCACCAGGTCATCACCCAGCGCCGCGCCGATT
TGTACCGGGCCGGATGGTTTGCGACCGCTCACGCCGATTCCTCGGGCTTGGGGGTTCCAGTGCCATTGCA
GGGCCGGCAGACAACCCAGCCGCTTACGCCTGGCCAACCGCCCGTTCCTCCACACATGGGGCATTCCACG
GCGTCGGTGCCTGGTTGTTCTTGATTTTCCATGCCGCCTCCTTTAGCCGCTAAAATTCATCTACTCATTT
ATTCATTTGCTCATTTACTCTGGTAGCTGCGCGATGTATTCAGATAGCAGCTCGGTAATGGTCTTGCCTT
GGCGTACCGCGTACATCTTCAGCTTGGTGTGATCCTCCGCCGGCAACTGAAAGTTGACCCGCTTCATGGC
TGGCGTGTCTGCCAGGCTGGCCAACGTTGCAGCCTTGCTGCTGCGTGCGCTCGGACGGCCGGCACTTAGC
GTGTTTGTGCTTTTGCTCATTTTCTCTTTACCTCATTAACTCAAATGAGTTTTGATTTAATTTCAGCGGC
CAGCGCCTGGACCTCGCGGGCAGCGTCGCCCTCGGGTTCTGATTCAAGAACGGTTGTGCCGGCGGCGGCA
GTGCCTGGGTAGCTCACGCGCTGCGTGATACGGGACTCAAGAATGGGCAGCTCGTACCCGGCCAGCGCCT
CGGCAACCTCACCGCCGATGCGCGTGCCTTTGATCGCCCGCGACACGACAAAGGCCGCTTGTAGCCTTCC
ATCCGTGACCTCAATGCGCTGCTTAACCAGCTCCACCAGGTCGGCGGTGGCCCATATGTCGTAAGGGCTT
GGCTGCACCGGAATCAGCACGAAGTCGGCTGCCTTGATCGCGGACACAGCCAAGTCCGCCGCCTGGGGCG
CTCCGTCGATCACTACGAAGTCGCGCCGGCCGATGGCCTTCACGTCGCGGTCAATCGTCGGGCGGTCGAT
GCCGACAACGGTTAGCGGTTGATCTTCCCGCACGGCCGCCCAATCGCGGGCACTGCCCTGGGGATCGGAA
TCGACTAACAGAACATCGGCCCCGGCGAGTTGCAGGGCGCGGGCTAGATGGGTTGCGATGGTCGTCTTGC
CTGACCCGCCTTTCTGGTTAAGTACAGCGATAACCTTCATGCGTTCCCCTTGCGTATTTGTTTATTTACT
CATCGCATCATATACGCAGCGACCGCATGACGCAAGCTGTTTTACTCAAATACACATCACCTTTTTAGAC
GGCGGCGCTCGGTTTCTTCAGCGGCCAAGCTGGCCGGCCAGGCCGCCAGCTTGGCATCAGACAAACCGGC
CAGGATTTCATGCAGCCGCACGGTTGAGACGTGCGCGGGCGGCTCGAACACGTACCCGGCCGCGATCATC
TCCGCCTCGATCTCTTCGGTAATGAAAAACGGTTCGTCCTGGCCGTCCTGGTGCGGTTTCATGCTTGTTC
CTCTTGGCGTTCATTCTCGGCGGCCGCCAGGGCGTCGGCCTCGGTCAATGCGTCCTCACGGAAGGCACCG
CGCCGCCTGGCCTCGGTGGGCGTCACTTCCTCGCTGCGCTCAAGTGCGCGGTACAGGGTCGAGCGATGCA
CGCCAAGCAGTGCAGCCGCCTCTTTCACGGTGCGGCCTTCCTGGTCGATCAGCTCGCGGGCGTGCGCGAT
CTGTGCCGGGGTGAGGGTAGGGCGGGGGCCAAACTTCACGCCTCGGGCCTTGGCGGCCTCGCGCCCGCTC
CGGGTGCGGTCGATGATTAGGGAACGCTCGAACTCGGCAATGCCGGCGAACACGGTCAACACCATGCGGC
CGGCCGGCGTGGTGGTGTCGGCCCACGGCTCTGCCAGGCTACGCAGGCCCGCGCCGGCCTCCTGGATGCG
CTCGGCAATGTCCAGTAGGTCGCGGGTGCTGCGGGCCAGGCGGTCTAGCCTGGTCACTGTCACAACGTCG
CCAGGGCGTAGGTGGTCAAGCATCCTGGCCAGCTCCGGGCGGTCGCGCCTGGTGCCGGTGATCTTCTCGG
AAAACAGCTTGGTGCAGCCGGCCGCGTGCAGTTCGGCCCGTTGGTTGGTCAAGTCCTGGTCGTCGGTGCT
GACGCGGGCATAGCCCAGCAGGCCAGCGGCGGCGCTCTTGTTCATGGCGTAATGTCTCCGGTTCTAGTCG
CAAGTATTCTACTTTATGCGACTAAAACACGCGACAAGAAAACGCCAGGAAAAGGGCAGGGCGGCAGCCT
GTCGCGTAACTTAGGACTTGTGCGACATGTCGTTTTCAGAAGACGGCTGCACTGAACGTCAGAAGCCGAC
TGCACTATAGCAGCGGAGGGGTTGGATCAAAGTACTTTGATCCCGAGGGGAACCCTGTGGTTGGCATGCA
CATACAAATGGACGAACGGATAAACCT
Features (pLannotate 1.2.2; 30 found; start..end, strand, type, name):
     54..78      -  misc_feature   RB T-DNA repeat: right border repeat from nopaline C58 T-DNA
    144..298     -  CDS            lacZα (fragment): LacZα fragment of β-galactosidase; lacZ fragment
    301..321     -  misc_feature   MCS (fragment): pUC18/19 multiple cloning site
    812..1153    +  promoter       CaMV 35S promoter: strong constitutive promoter from cauliflower mosaic virus
   1179..1303    +  protein_bind   attR1: mutant version of attR; recombination site for the Gateway® LR reaction LR Clonase™
   1340..1370    +  promoter       lac UV5 promoter: E. coli lac promoter with an "up" mutation
   1394..1423    +  promoter       cat promoter (fragment): promoter of the E. coli cat gene encoding chloramphenicol acetyltransferase
   1424..2083    +  CDS            CmR: chloramphenicol acetyltransferase; cat; confers resistance to chloramphenicol
   2262..2420    +  CDS            ccdA (fragment): CCDA_ECO57 - Also known as H, letA. Experimental evidence at protein level: Swiss-Prot protein existence level 1. Antitoxin component of a type II toxin-antitoxin (TA) system which inhibits the post-segregational killing (PSK) of plasmid-free cells, also referred to as a plasmid addiction system. Binds to and blocks the activity of CcdB; will also remove bound CcdB protein from the CcdB-GyrA complex by forming a CcdA-CcdB complex, a process termed rejuvenation. Functions as a transcriptional corepressor for the ccdAB operon, repression also requires CcdB (By similarity). From Escherichia coli
   2425..2730    +  CDS            ccdB: CcdB, a bacterial toxin that poisons DNA gyrase; ccdB; Plasmids containing the ccdB gene cannot be propagated in standard E. coli strains.
   2771..2895    -  protein_bind   attR2: mutant version of attR; recombination site for the Gateway® LR reaction LR Clonase™
   2945..3823    +  CDS            Nr3c1 (fragment): GCR_RAT - Also known as Grl. Experimental evidence at protein level: Swiss-Prot protein existence level 1. [Isoform A]: Has transcriptional activation and repression activity. Mediates glucocorticoid-induced apoptosis. Promotes accurate chromosome segregation during mitosis. May act as a tumor suppressor. May play a negative role in adipogenesis through the regulation of lipolytic and antilipogenic gene expression. From Rattus norvegicus (Rat).
   3842..4094    +  terminator     NOS terminator: nopaline synthase terminator and poly(A) signal
   4150..4172    -  protein_bind   lac operator (fragment): The lac repressor binds to the lac operator to inhibit transcription in E. coli. This inhibition can be relieved by adding lactose or isopropyl-β-D-thiogalactopyranoside (IPTG). lac repressor encoded by lacI
   4176..4206    -  promoter       lac promoter: promoter for the E. coli lac operon
   4221..4242    -  protein_bind   CAP binding site: CAP binding activates transcription in the presence of cAMP. E. coli catabolite activator protein
   4327..4501    -  polyA_signal   CaMV poly(A) signal: cauliflower mosaic virus polyadenylation signal
   4558..5350    -  CDS            NeoR/KanR (fragment): aminoglycoside phosphotransferase from Tn5; aph(3')-II (or nptII); confers resistance to neomycin, kanamycin, and G418 (Geneticin®)
   5418..6094    -  promoter       CaMV 35S promoter (enhanced): cauliflower mosaic virus 35S promoter with a duplicated enhancer region
   6289..6313    -  misc_feature   LB T-DNA repeat: left border repeat from nopaline C58 T-DNA
   6572..6595    +  promoter       Pc promoter (fragment): intI1 (promoter lies within the coding sequence); class 1 integron promoter
   6771..6827    +  CDS            GmR (fragment): gentamycin acetyltransferase; aacC1; confers resistance to gentamycin
   6838..7625    +  CDS            SmR (fragment): aminoglycoside adenylyltransferase (Murphy, 1985); aadA; confers resistance to spectinomycin and streptomycin
   7871..8459    +  rep_origin     ori: high-copy-number ColE1/pMB1/pBR322/pUC origin of replication
   8645..8785    -  misc_feature   bom: basis of mobility region from pBR322
   8887..8926    -  CDS            rop (fragment): Rop protein, which maintains plasmids at low copy number; rop
   9129..9323    -  rep_origin     pVS1 oriV: origin of replication for the Pseudomonas plasmid pVS1 (Heeb et al., 2000)
   9389..10462   -  CDS            pVS1 RepA: replication protein from the Pseudomonas plasmid pVS1 (Heeb et al., 2000)
  10891..11520   -  CDS            pVS1 StaA: stability protein from the Pseudomonas plasmid pVS1 (Heeb et al., 2000)
  12080..12481   -  CDS            Y4CG_SINFN (fragment): Protein inferred from homology: Swiss-Prot protein existence level 3. From Sinorhizobium fredii (strain NBRC 101917 / NGR234).
