[The description below was written by a language model from this plasmid's Addgene catalogue record and pLannotate feature annotations shown in this document.]
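Description:
pMpGWB422 is an empty Gateway destination binary vector built on the pMpGWB400 backbone for Agrobacterium-mediated transformation of the liverwort Marchantia polymorpha and other plants. Outside the T-DNA, the annotated 12.8 kb sequence carries a ColE1/pBR322-type origin with the bom mobilisation region for replication in E. coli. The pVS1 oriV, RepA and StaA functions provide replication and stable maintenance in Agrobacterium. An aadA gene confers spectinomycin resistance for bacterial selection. The unrecombined vector still contains the Gateway cassette, so it also confers chloramphenicol resistance and carries the gyrase toxin gene ccdB. It therefore has to be propagated in a ccdB-tolerant strain such as DB3.1.

Between the nopaline-type right and left T-DNA borders there are two plant expression units. In the first, a CaMV 35S promoter drives the attR1–CmR–ccdB–attR2 cassette. This is followed in frame by the coding sequence for SRDX, a modified EAR-motif repression domain, fused to a glucocorticoid receptor fragment (annotated as rat Nr3c1), and the unit ends in a NOS terminator. The short SRDX segment is described in the catalogue entry but is not annotated separately in the feature table. An LR reaction with an entry clone replaces the cassette with a gene of interest, giving a constitutively expressed protein with a C-terminal SRDX-GR fusion. Fusions of this kind are generally used to convert a transcription factor into a dominant chimeric repressor whose nuclear activity can be induced with a glucocorticoid such as dexamethasone. The second unit has an enhanced 35S promoter driving nptII with a CaMV poly(A) signal, and it allows selection of transformed plants with G418.
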