Addgene plasmid #68687: pMpGWB422
Purpose: (Empty Backbone) Gateway binary vector designed for transgenic research with Marchantia polymorpha as well as other plants
Depositing lab: Takayuki Kohchi. Depositing organization: Kyoto University, Graduate School of Biostudies. Publication: Development of Gateway Binary Vector Series with Four Different Selection Markers for the Liverwort Marchantia polymorpha. Ishizaki K, Nishihama R, Ueda M, Inoue K, Ishida S, Nishimura Y, Shikanai T, Kohchi T. PLoS One. 2015 Sep 25;10(9):e0138876. doi: 10.1371/journal.pone.0138876. eCollection 2015. PONE-D-15-25288 PubMed 26406247.
Backbone
  Vector backbone: pMpGWB400
  Backbone manufacturer: Kohchi Lab., Kyoto University
  Backbone size (bp): 9287
  Modifications to backbone: CaMV 35S promoter and coding sequence for a fusion polypeptide between the modified EAR motif plant-specific repression domain showing strong repression activity (SRDX) and glucocorticoid receptor (GR) are cloned upstream and downstream of the Gateway cassette, respectively.
  Vector type: Plant Expression
  Promoter: Cauliflower mosaic virus 35S promoter
  Selectable markers: Neomycin (select with G418)
  Tag / fusion protein: Modified EAR motif plant-specific repression domain showing strong repression activity (SRDX) and glucocorticoid receptor (GR) (C terminal on insert)
Growth in bacteria
  Bacterial resistance: Chloramphenicol and Spectinomycin, 25 & 50 μg/mL
  Growth temperature: 37°C
  Growth strain: DB3.1
  Copy number: High Copy
Gene/Insert
  Cloning method: Gateway Cloning
Resource information
  A portion of this plasmid was derived from a plasmid made by: The Gateway cassette was provided by Tsuyoshi Nakagawa at Shimane University, Japan.
Terms and licenses: Academic/Nonprofit Terms; Industry Terms: Not Available to Industry
How to cite: pMpGWB422 was a gift from Takayuki Kohchi (Addgene plasmid # 68687 ; http://n2t.net/addgene:68687 ; RRID:Addgene_68687)
