>Addgene plasmid #68687 | pMpGWB422 | addgene partial sequence | sequence record 130270 | GW-5 5'-AATCTCGCCGGATCCTAACT-3'
AAGCCTGGGGTGCCTAATGCGGCCCCTCGAGGGGCCGCCATAGTGACTGGATATGTTGTGTTTTACAGTA
TTATGTAGTCTGTTTTTTATGCAAAATCTAATTTAATATATTGATATTTATATCATTTTACGTTTCTCGT
TCAGCTTTTTTGTACAAACTTGTTGATAACTCTAGAGTCCCCCGTGTTCTCTCCAAATGAAATGAACTTC
CTTATATAGAGGAAGGGTCTTGCGAAGGATAGTGGGATTGTGCGTCATCCCTTACGTCAGTGGAGATATC
ACATCAATCCACTTGCTTTGAAGACGTGGTTGGAACGTCTTCTTTTTCCACGATGCTCCTCGTGGGTGGG
GGTCCATCTTTGGGACCACTGTCGGCAGAGGCATCTTCAACGATGGCCTTTCCTTTATCGCAATGATGGC
ATTTGTAGGAGCCACCTTCCTTTTCCACTATCTTCACAATAAA
