>Addgene plasmid #68687 | pMpGWB422 | addgene partial sequence | sequence record 130271 | GW-3 5'-GCATGATGACCACCGATATG-3'
AATGACATCAAAAACGCCATTAACCTGATGTTCTGGGGAATATAAATGTCAGGCTCCCTTATACACAGCC
AGTCTGCAGGTCGACCATAGTGACTGGATATGTTGTGTTTTACAGTATTATGTAGTCTGTTTTTTATGCA
AAATCTAATTTAATATATTGATATTTATATCATTTTACGTTTCTCGTTCAGCTTTCTTGTACAAAGTGGT
TGATAACAGCTTGGATTTGGATTTGGAGTTGCGCTTGGGATTCGCCTCCGCCGGAATGGCTAGTGAAGCT
CGAAAAACAAAGAAAAAAATCAAAGGGATTCAGCAAGCCACTGCAGGAGTCTCACAAGACACTTCGGAAA
ATCCTAACAAAACAATAGTTCCTGCAGCATTACCACAGCTCACCCCTACCTTGGTGTCACTGCTGGAGGT
GATTGAACCCGAGGTGTTGTATGCAGGATATGATAGCTCTGTTCCAGATTCAGCATGGAGAATTATGACC
ACACTCAACATGTTAGGTGGGCGTCAAGTGATTGCAGCAGTGAAATGGGCAAAGGCGATACCAGGCTTCA
GAAACTTACACCTGGATGACCAAATGACCCTGCTACA
